Addgene plasmid #114614: pTWIN1-His6-Ssp-Htt2-90(A2C)-23Q-P80C
Purpose: Bacterial expression of Htt fragment containing amino acids 2-90, with A2C & P90C cysteine mutations and a 23 polyQ repeat
Depositing lab: Hilal Lashuel. Depositing organization: Swiss Federal Institute of Technology (EPFL). Publication: Monomeric Huntingtin Exon 1 Has Similar Overall Structural Features for Wild-Type and Pathological Polyglutamine Lengths. Warner JB 4th, Ruff KM, Tan PS, Lemke EA, Pappu RV, Lashuel HA. J Am Chem Soc. 2017 Oct 18;139(41):14456-14469. doi: 10.1021/jacs.7b06659. Epub 2017 Oct 9. PubMed 28937758.
Backbone
  Vector backbone: pTWIN1
  Backbone manufacturer: NEB
  Vector type: Bacterial Expression
Growth in bacteria
  Bacterial resistance: Ampicillin, 100 μg/mL
  Growth temperature: 30°C
  Growth strain: NEB Stable
  Copy number: Low Copy
Gene/Insert
  Gene/Insert name: Huntingtin Exon1 fragment
  Species: H. sapiens (human)
  Mutation: A2C, P80C; 23 polyQ repeat
  Entrez Gene: HTT (a.k.a. HD, IT15, LOMARS)
  Tag / fusion protein: His6-Ssp DnaB intein (N terminal on backbone)
  Cloning method: Ligation Independent Cloning
  Sequencing primers: 5′ T7; 3′ T7-Term
Terms and licenses: Academic/Nonprofit Terms; Industry Terms: Not Available to Industry
How to cite: pTWIN1-His6-Ssp-Htt2-90(A2C)-23Q-P80C was a gift from Hilal Lashuel (Addgene plasmid # 114614 ; http://n2t.net/addgene:114614 ; RRID:Addgene_114614)
