[The description below was written by a language model from this plasmid's Addgene catalogue record and pLannotate feature annotations shown in this document.]
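Description:
pTWIN1-His6-Ssp-Htt2-90(A2C)-23Q-P80C is a bacterial expression plasmid built on the pTWIN1 intein-fusion backbone. It is used to produce a fragment of human huntingtin (HTT) exon 1 in E. coli. The plasmid is about 6.1 kb and carries a ColE1/pBR322-type origin together with the rop gene, consistent with its low-copy listing. It also has an M13 phage origin and a β-lactamase gene for ampicillin selection. Short tetracycline-resistance and mobilization fragments in the annotation are backbone remnants.

Expression is driven by a T7 promoter with an adjacent lac operator and a T7 gene 10 ribosome binding site. A plasmid-borne lacI provides repression, so transcription is IPTG-inducible in hosts that supply T7 RNA polymerase, and a T7 terminator closes the unit. The open reading frame encodes an N-terminal His6 tag and the Ssp DnaB intein fused to Htt residues 2–90 with a 23-glutamine tract. The automated annotation detects the intein only as dnaB homologue fragments, and it does not label the Htt insert, which presumably lies in the unannotated gap downstream of them.

In the pTWIN1 system, the Ssp DnaB intein cleaves at its C-terminus, releasing the target protein without a tag after affinity capture. Here that would expose the A2C cysteine as the first residue. The second cysteine substitution is recorded inconsistently: the name and mutation field give P80C, while the purpose statement gives P90C. Two engineered cysteines are commonly used for site-specific labelling, which fits the associated study comparing the structure of monomeric huntingtin exon 1 at wild-type and pathological polyglutamine lengths. The record itself does not state the labelling strategy.
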