Features (pLannotate 1.2.2; 21 found; start..end, strand, type, name):
     44..130     +  terminator     rrnB T1 terminator: Escherichia coli rrnB; transcription terminator T1 from the E. coli rrnB gene
    265..283     +  promoter       T7 promoter: promoter for bacteriophage T7 RNA polymerase
    284..308     +  protein_bind   lac operator: The lac repressor binds to the lac operator to inhibit transcription in E. coli. This inhibition can be relieved by adding lactose or isopropyl-β-D-thiogalactopyranoside (IPTG). lac repressor encoded by lacI
    323..345     +  RBS            RBS: efficient ribosome binding site from bacteriophage T7 gene 10 (Olins and Rangwala, 1989)
    374..721     +  CDS            dnaB (fragment): DNAB_MYCTU - Experimental evidence at protein level: Swiss-Prot protein existence level 1. The intein is an endonuclease. From Mycobacterium tuberculosis (strain ATCC 25618 / H37Rv).
    707..856     +  CDS            dnaB (fragment): DNAB_MYCTU - Experimental evidence at protein level: Swiss-Prot protein existence level 1. The intein is an endonuclease. From Mycobacterium tuberculosis (strain ATCC 25618 / H37Rv).
   1130..1179    +  CDS            SET1 (fragment): solubility-enhancement tag derived from T7 phage gene 10B
   1187..1234    +  terminator     T7 terminator: transcription terminator for bacteriophage T7 RNA polymerase
   1294..1398    +  promoter       AmpR promoter: bla
   1399..2259    +  CDS            AmpR: β-lactamase; bla; confers resistance to ampicillin, carbenicillin, and related antibiotics
   2301..2814    -  rep_origin     M13 ori (sequence partly withheld): M13 bacteriophage origin of replication; arrow indicates direction of (+) strand synthesis
   2925..3513    +  rep_origin     ori: high-copy-number ColE1/pMB1/pBR322/pUC origin of replication
   3690..3780    -  misc_feature   bom (fragment): basis of mobility region from pBR322
   3882..4073    -  CDS            rop: Rop protein, which maintains plasmids at low copy number; rop
   4114..4224    +  CDS            mbeC (fragment): MBEC_ECOLX - Experimental evidence at protein level: Swiss-Prot protein existence level 1. Required for efficient mobilization of ColE1 plasmid and is thus essential to promote the specific transfer of the plasmid during conjugation. Probably functions by inducing DNA bending, helping the MbeA relaxase to melt the DNA around the nic site and cleave the phosphodiester bond. Binds specifically double-stranded DNA (dsDNA) containing the ColE1 oriT but does not recognize the inverted repeat (IR). From Escherichia coli.
   4259..4581    -  CDS            TcR (fragment): tetracycline efflux protein; tet; confers resistance to tetracycline
   4596..4617    -  protein_bind   CAP binding site: CAP binding activates transcription in the presence of cAMP. E. coli catabolite activator protein
   4630..5712    -  CDS            lacI: lac repressor; lacI; The lac repressor binds to the lac operator to inhibit transcription in E. coli. This inhibition can be relieved by adding lactose or isopropyl-β-D-thiogalactopyranoside (IPTG).
   5713..5790    -  promoter       lacI promoter: lacI
   5798..5891    -  CDS            TcR (fragment): tetracycline efflux protein; tet; confers resistance to tetracycline
   5943..6029    +  terminator     rrnB T1 terminator: Escherichia coli rrnB; transcription terminator T1 from the E. coli rrnB gene
>Addgene plasmid #114614 | pTWIN1-His6-Ssp-Htt2-90(A2C)-23Q-P80C | addgene full sequence | sequence record 222750 | Addgene NGS Result
AGGACGCCCGCCATAAACTGCCAGGAATTAATTCCCCAGGCATCAAATAAAACGAAAGGCTCAGTCGAAA
GACTGGGCCTTTCGTTTTATCTGTTGTTTGTCGGTGAACGCTCTCCTGAGTAGGACAAATCCGCCGGGAG
CGGATTTGAACGTTGCGAAGCAACGGCCCGGAGGGTGGCGGGCAGGACGCCCGCCATAAACTGCCAGGAA
TTGGGGATCGGAATTAATTCCCGGTTTAAACCGGGGATCTCGATCCCGCGAAATTAATACGACTCACTAT
AGGGGAATTGTGAGCGGATAACAATTCCCCTCTAGAAATAATTTTGTTTAACTTTAAGAAGGAGATATAC
ATATGCATCATCATCATCACCATAGCGGTGCAATTAGCGGTGATAGCCTGATTAGCCTGGCAAGCACCGG
TAAACGTGTTAGCATTAAAGATCTGCTGGATGAGAAAGATTTTGAGATTTGGGCCATTAACGAGCAGACC
ATGAAACTGGAAAGCGCAAAAGTTAGCCGTGTTTTTTGCACCGGTAAAAAACTGGTGTATATCCTGAAAA
CCCGTCTGGGTCGTACCATTAAAGCAACCGCAAATCATCGTTTTCTGACCATTGATGGTTGGAAACGTCT
GGATGAACTGAGCCTGAAAGAACATATTGCACTGCCTCGTAAACTGGAAAGTAGCAGCCTGCAACTGAGT
CCGGAAATTGAAAAACTGAGCCAGAGCGATATCTATTGGGATAGCATTGTTAGCATTACCGAAACCGGTG
TTGAAGAAGTTTTTGATCTGACCGTTCCGGGTCCGCACAATTTTGTTGCAAATGATATTATTGTGCACAA
CTGCACCCTGGAAAAACTGATGAAAGCATTTGAAAGCCTGAAAAGCTTTCAGCAACAACAGCAGCAACAG
CAACAGCAGCAGCAGCAGCAACAACAGCAGCAGCAACAGCAACAACAACCGCCTCCGCCTCCGCCACCTC
CTCCTCCACCACAGCTGCCTCAGCCTCCGCCTCAGGCACAGCCTCTGCTGCCACAGCCTCAGCCACCTCC
ACCGCCTCCACCTCCACCTCCGGGTTGCGCAGTTGCAGAAGAACCGCTGCATCGTCCGTAACTGCAGGAA
GGGGATCCGGCTGCTAACAAAGCCCGAAAGGAAGCTGAGTTGGCTGCTGCCACCGCTGAGCAATAACTAG
CATAACCCCTTGGGGCCTCTAAACGGGTCTTGAGGGGTTTTTTGCTGAAAGGAGGAACTATATCCGGATA
ACTACGTCAGGTGGCACTTTTCGGGGAAATGTGCGCGGAACCCCTATTTGTTTATTTTTCTAAATACATT
CAAATATGTATCCGCTCATGAGACAATAACCCTGATAAATGCTTCAATAATATTGAAAAAGGAAGAGTAT
GAGTATTCAACATTTCCGTGTCGCCCTTATTCCCTTTTTTGCGGCATTTTGCCTTCCTGTTTTTGCTCAC
CCAGAAACGCTGGTGAAAGTAAAAGATGCTGAAGATCAGTTGGGTGCACGAGTGGGTTACATCGAACTGG
ATCTCAACAGCGGTAAGATCCTTGAGAGTTTTCGCCCCGAAGAACGTTTCCCAATGATGAGCACTTTTAA
AGTTCTGCTATGTGGCGCGGTATTATCCCGTGTTGACGCCGGGCAAGAGCAACTCGGTCGCCGCATACAC
TATTCTCAGAATGACTTGGTTGAGTACTCACCAGTCACAGAAAAGCATCTTACGGATGGCATGACAGTAA
GAGAATTATGCAGTGCTGCCATAACCATGAGTGATAACACTGCGGCCAACTTACTTCTGACAACGATCGG
AGGACCGAAGGAGCTAACCGCTTTTTTGCACAACATGGGGGATCATGTAACTCGCCTTGATCGTTGGGAA
CCGGAGCTGAATGAAGCCATACCAAACGACGAGCGTGACACCACGATGCCTGTAGCAATGGCAACAACGT
TGCGCAAACTATTAACTGGCGAACTACTTACTCTAGCTTCCCGGCAACAATTAATAGACTGGATGGAGGC
GGATAAAGTTGCAGGACCACTTCTGCGCTCGGCCCTTCCGGCTGGCTGGTTTATTGCTGATAAATCTGGA
GCCGGTGAGCGTGGGTCTCGCGGTATCATTGCAGCACTGGGGCCAGATGGTAAGCCCTCCCGTATCGTAG
TTATCTACACGACGGGGAGTCAGGCAACTATGGATGAACGAAATAGACAGATCGCTGAGATAGGTGCCTC
ACTGATTAAGCATTGGTAACTGTCAGACCAAGTTTACTCATATATACTTTAGATTGATT
[38 nt withheld, positions 2300-2337]
A
[37 nt withheld, positions 2339-2375]
ATTTTGTTAAAATTCGCGTTAAATTTTTGTTAAATCAGCTCATTTTTTAACCAATAGGCCGAAATCGGCA
AAATCCCTTATAAATCAAAAGAATAGCCCGAGATAGGGT
[37 nt withheld, positions 2485-2521]
AAAGAACGTGGACTCCAACGTCAAAGG
[141 nt withheld, positions 2549-2689]
G
[125 nt withheld, positions 2691-2815]
AAAGGATCTAGGTGAAGATCCTTTTTGATAATCTCATGACCAAAATCCCTTAACGTGAGTTTTCGTTCCA
CTGAGCGTCAGACCCCGTAGAAAAGATCAAAGGATCTTCTTGAGATCCTTTTTTTCTGCGCGTAATCTGC
TGCTTGCAAACAAAAAAACCACCGCTACCAGCGGTGGTTTGTTTGCCGGATCAAGAGCTACCAACTCTTT
TTCCGAAGGTAACTGGCTTCAGCAGAGCGCAGATACCAAATACTGTCCTTCTAGTGTAGCCGTAGTTAGG
CCACCACTTCAAGAACTCTGTAGCACCGCCTACATACCTCGCTCTGCTAATCCTGTTACCAGTGGCTGCT
GCCAGTGGCGATAAGTCGTGTCTTACCGGGTTGGACTCAAGACGATAGTTACCGGATAAGGCGCAGCGGT
CGGGCTGAACGGGGGGTTCGTGCACACAGCCCAGCTTGGAGCGAACGACCTACACCGAACTGAGATACCT
ACAGCGTGAGCTATGAGAAAGCGCCACGCTTCCCGAAGGGAGAAAGGCGGACAGGTATCCGGTAAGCGGC
AGGGTCGGAACAGGAGAGCGCACGAGGGAGCTTCCAGGGGGAAACGCCTGGTATCTTTATAGTCCTGTCG
GGTTTCGCCACCTCTGACTTGAGCGTCGATTTTTGTGATGCTCGTCAGGGGGGCGGAGCCTATGGAAAAA
CGCCAGCAACGCGGCCTTTTTACGGTTCCTGGCCTTTTGCTGGCCTTTTGCTCACATGTTCTTTCCTGCG
TTATCCCCTGATTCTGTGGATAACCGTATTACCGCCTTTGAGTGAGCTGATACCGCTCGCCGCAGCCGAA
CGACCGAGCGCAGCGAGTCAGTGAGCGAGGAAGCTATGGTGCACTCTCAGTACAATCTGCTCTGATGCCG
CATAGTTAAGCCAGTATACACTCCGCTATCGCTACGTGACTGGGTCATGGCTGCGCCCCGACACCCGCCA
ACACCCGCTGACGCGCCCTGACGGGCTTGTCTGCTCCCGGCATCCGCTTACAGACAAGCTGTGACCGTCT
CCGGGAGCTGCATGTGTCAGAGGTTTTCACCGTCATCACCGAAACGCGCGAGGCAGCTGCGGTAAAGCTC
ATCAGCGTGGTCGTGCAGCGATTCACAGATGTCTGCCTGTTCATCCGCGTCCAGCTCGTTGAGTTTCTCC
AGAAGCGTTAATGTCTGGCTTCTGATAAAGCGGGCCATGTTAAGGGCGGTTTTTTCCTGTTTGGTCACTG
ATGCCTCCGTGTAAGGGGGATTTCTGTTCATGGGGGTAATGATACCGATGAAACGAGAGAGGATGCTCAC
GATACGGGTTACTGATGATGAACATGCCCGGTTACTGGAACGTTGTGAGGGTAAACAACTGGCGGTATGG
ATGCGGCGGGACCAGAGAAAAATCACTCAGGGTCAATGCCAGCCGAACGCCAGCAAGACGTAGCCCAGCG
CGTCGGCCGCCATGCCGGCGATAATGGCCTGCTTCTCGCCGAAACGTTTGGTGGCGGGACCAGTGACGAA
GGCTTGAGCGAGGGCGTGCAAGATTCCGAATACCGCAAGCGACAGGCCGATCATCGTCGCGCTCCAGCGA
AAGCGGTCCTCGCCGAAAATGACCCAGAGCGCTGCCGGCACCTGTCCTACGAGTTGCATGATAAAGAAGA
CAGTCATAAGTGCGGCGACGATAGTCATGCCCCGCGCCCACCGGAAGGAGCTGACTGGGTTGAAGGCTCT
CAAGGGCATCGGTCGAGATCCCGGTGCCTAATGAGTGAGCTAACTTACATTAATTGCGTTGCGCTCACTG
CCCGCTTTCCAGTCGGGAAACCTGTCGTGCCAGCTGCATTAATGAATCGGCCAACGCGCGGGGAGAGGCG
GTTTGCGTATTGGGCGCCAGGGTGGTTTTTCTTTTCACCAGTGAGACGGGCAACAGCTGATTGCCCTTCA
CCGCCTGGCCCTGAGAGAGTTGCAGCAAGCGGTCCACGCTGGTTTGCCCCAGCAGGCGAAAATCCTGTTT
GATGGTGGTTAACGGCGGGATATAACATGAGCTGTCTTCGGTATCGTCGTATCCCACTACCGAGATATCC
GCACCAACGCGCAGCCCGGACTCGGTAATGGCGCGCATTGCGCCCAGCGCCATCTGATCGTTGGCAACCA
GCATCGCAGTGGGAACGATGCCCTCATTCAGCATTTGCATGGTTTGTTGAAAACCGGACATGGCACTCCA
GTCGCCTTCCCGTTCCGCTATCGGCTGAATTTGATTGCGAGTGAGATATTTATGCCAGCCAGCCAGACGC
AGACGCGCCGAGACAGAACTTAATGGGCCCGCTAACAGCGCGATTTGCTGGTGACCCAATGCGACCAGAT
GCTCCACGCCCAGTCGCGTACCGTCTTCATGGGAGAAAATAATACTGTTGATGGGTGTCTGGTCAGAGAC
ATCAAGAAATAACGCCGGAACATTAGTGCAGGCAGCTTCCACAGCAATGGCATCCTGGTCATCCAGCGGA
TAGTTAATGATCAGCCCACTGACGCGTTGCGCGAGAAGATTGTGCACCGCCGCTTTACAGGCTTCGACGC
CGCTTCGTTCTACCATCGACACCACCACGCTGGCACCCAGTTGATCGGCGCGAGATTTAATCGCCGCGAC
AATTTGCGACGGCGCGTGCAGGGCCAGACTGGAGGTGGCAACGCCAATCAGCAACGACTGTTTGCCCGCC
AGTTGTTGTGCCACGCGGTTGGGAATGTAATTCAGCTCCGCCATCGCCGCTTCCACTTTTTCCCGCGTTT
TCGCAGAAACGTGGCTGGCCTGGTTCACCACGCGGGAAACGGTCTGATAAGAGACACCGGCATACTCTGC
GACATCGTATAACGTTACTGGTTTCACATTCACCACCCTGAATTGACTCTCTTCCGGGCGCTATCATGCC
ATACCGCGAAAGGTTTTGCGCCATTCGATGGTGTCCGGGATCTCGACGCTCTCCCTTATGCGACTCCTGC
ATTAGGAAGCAGCCCAGTAGTAGGTTGAGGCCGTTGAGCACCGCCGCCGCAAGGAATGGTGCATGCCGGC
ATGCCGCCCTTTCGTCTTCAAGAATTAATTCCCAATTCCCCAGGCATCAAATAAAACGAAAGGCTCAGTC
GAAAGACTGGGCCTTTCGTTTTATCTGTTGTTTGTCGGTGAACGCTCTCCTGAGTAGGACAAATCCGCCG
GGAGCGGATTTGAACGTTGCGAAGCAACGGCCCGGAGGGTGGCGGGC
